Addgene plasmid #89349: pFS345
Purpose: Beetle Luciferase C-term tagging vector
Depositing lab: Nick Rhind. Depositing organization: University of Massachusetts, Worcester. Publication: Size-Dependent Expression of the Mitotic Activator Cdc25 Suggests a Mechanism of Size Control in Fission Yeast. Keifenheim D, Sun XM, D'Souza E, Ohira MJ, Magner M, Mayhew MB, Marguerat S, Rhind N. Curr Biol. 2017 May 22;27(10):1491-1497.e4. doi: 10.1016/j.cub.2017.04.016. Epub 2017 May 4. PubMed 28479325.
Backbone
  Vector backbone: pFA6a-KanMX6
  Backbone manufacturer: https://www.addgene.org/39292/
  Backbone size w/o insert (bp): 4882
  Total vector size (bp): 5818
  Vector type: C-terminal tagging vector
  Selectable markers: Neomycin (select with G418)
Growth in bacteria
  Bacterial resistance: Ampicillin, 100 μg/mL
  Growth temperature: 37°C
  Growth strain: DH5alpha
  Copy number: High Copy
Gene/Insert
  Gene/Insert name: Beetle luciferase
  Species: Photinus pyralis
  Insert size (bp): 3086
  Cloning method: Restriction Enzyme; 5′ cloning site PacI (not destroyed); 3′ cloning site AscI (not destroyed)
  Sequencing primers: 5′ GCATTAATTAACGAAGACGCCAAAAACATAAAGA; 3′ GCAGGCGCGCCCTACACGGCGATCTTTCCGCCCTTC
Terms and licenses: Academic/Nonprofit Terms; Industry Terms: Not Available to Industry
How to cite: pFS345 was a gift from Nick Rhind (Addgene plasmid # 89349 ; http://n2t.net/addgene:89349 ; RRID:Addgene_89349)
