[The description below was written by a language model from this plasmid's Addgene catalogue record and pLannotate feature annotations shown in this document.]
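Description:
pFS345 is a C-terminal tagging vector built on the pFA6a-KanMX6 backbone, a template plasmid family used for PCR-based gene targeting in yeast; the associated work concerns fission yeast. It is maintained in E. coli as a high-copy plasmid through a ColE1/pUC-type origin and selected with ampicillin via the bla gene and its native promoter. The annotated rop, bom and lacI pieces are short backbone remnants with no evident functional role. SP6 and T7 phage promoters flank the tagging module, as is typical of this backbone.

The payload is firefly (Photinus pyralis) "beetle" luciferase, annotated as the enhanced luc+ version and cloned between PacI and AscI sites that remain intact. No yeast promoter is annotated upstream of the luciferase coding region, which fits the design: the tag is meant to be fused in frame to the 3′ end of a chromosomal gene so that the fusion is expressed from that gene's own promoter. The luciferase sequence is followed by the S. cerevisiae ADH1 terminator, which ends transcription of the fusion. After that comes the kanMX cassette, which lets integrants be selected with G418. In the usual scheme for this vector family, the luciferase–terminator–kanMX module is amplified with primers carrying homology to the target locus and integrated by homologous recombination. This yields a luminescent readout of endogenous protein expression.

The listed insert size (about 3.1 kb) is larger than the roughly 1.65 kb annotated luciferase coding region and also does not reconcile with the stated backbone and total sizes, so those catalogue figures should be treated cautiously.
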