Features (pLannotate 1.2.2; 11 found; start..end, strand, type, name):
     32..67      +  CDS            rop (fragment): Rop protein, which maintains plasmids at low copy number; rop
    169..220     +  misc_feature   bom (fragment): basis of mobility region from pBR322
    283..301     +  promoter       SP6 promoter: promoter for bacteriophage SP6 RNA polymerase
    362..2010    +  CDS            luciferase (fragment): firefly luciferase; luc+; enhanced luc+ version of the luciferase gene
   2032..2219    +  terminator     ADH1 terminator: S. cerevisiae ADH1; transcription terminator for the S. cerevisiae alcohol dehydrogenase 1 (ADH1) gene
   2294..3650    +  gene           kanMX: yeast selectable marker conferring kanamycin resistance (Wach et al., 1994)
   3755..3773    -  promoter       T7 promoter: promoter for bacteriophage T7 RNA polymerase
   3795..3848    -  CDS            lacI (fragment): lac repressor; lacI; The lac repressor binds to the lac operator to inhibit transcription in E. coli. This inhibition can be relieved by adding lactose or isopropyl-β-D-thiogalactopyranoside (IPTG).
   4031..4619    -  rep_origin     ori: high-copy-number ColE1/pMB1/pBR322/pUC origin of replication
   4790..5650    -  CDS            AmpR: β-lactamase; bla; confers resistance to ampicillin, carbenicillin, and related antibiotics
   5651..5755    -  promoter       AmpR promoter: bla
>Addgene plasmid #89349 | pFS345 | addgene full sequence | sequence record 182945 | Addgene NGS Result
TAAAAATAGGCGTATCACGAGGCCCTTTCGTCTCGCGCGTTTCGGTGATGACGGTGAAAACCTCTGACAC
ATGCAGCTCCCGGAGACGGTCACAGCTTGTCTGTAAGCGGATGCCGGGAGCAGACAAGCCCGTCAGGGCG
CGTCAGCGGGTGTTGGCGGGTGTCGGGGCTGGCTTAACTATGCGGCATCAGAGCAGATTGTACTGAGAGT
GCACCATATGGACATATTGTCGTTAGAACGCGGCTACAATTAATACATAACCTTATGTATCATACACATA
CGATTTAGGTGACACTATAGAACGCGGCCGCCAGCTGAAGCTTCGTACGCTGCAGGTCGACGGATCCCCG
GGTTAATTAACGAAGACGCCAAAAACATAAAGAAAGGCCCGGCGCCATTCTATCCGCTGGAAGATGGAAC
CGCTGGAGAGCAACTGCATAAGGCTATGAAGAGATACGCCCTGGTTCCTGGAACAATTGCTTTTACAGAT
GCACATATCGAGGTGGACATCACTTACGCTGAGTACTTCGAAATGTCCGTTCGGTTGGCAGAAGCTATGA
AACGATATGGGCTGAATACAAATCACAGAATCGTCGTATGCAGTGAAAACTCTCTTCAATTCTTTATGCC
GGTGTTGGGCGCGTTATTTATCGGAGTTGCAGTTGCGCCCGCGAACGACATTTATAATGAACGTGAATTG
CTCAACAGTATGGGCATTTCGCAGCCTACCGTGGTGTTCGTTTCCAAAAAGGGGTTGCAAAAAATTTTGA
ACGTGCAAAAAAAGCTCCCAATCATCCAAAAAATTATTATCATGGATTCTAAAACGGATTACCAGGGATT
TCAGTCGATGTACACGTTCGTCACATCTCATCTACCTCCCGGTTTTAATGAATACGATTTTGTGCCAGAG
TCCTTCGATAGGGACAAGACAATTGCACTGATCATGAACTCCTCTGGATCTACTGGTCTGCCTAAAGGTG
TCGCTCTGCCTCATAGAACTGCCTGCGTGAGATTCTCGCATGCCAGAGATCCTATTTTTGGCAATCAAAT
CATTCCGGATACTGCGATTTTAAGTGTTGTTCCATTCCATCACGGTTTTGGAATGTTTACTACACTCGGA
TATTTGATATGTGGATTTCGAGTCGTCTTAATGTATAGATTTGAAGAAGAGCTGTTTCTGAGGAGCCTTC
AGGATTACAAGATTCAAAGTGCGCTGCTGGTGCCAACCCTATTCTCCTTCTTCGCCAAAAGCACTCTGAT
TGACAAATACGATTTATCTAATTTACACGAAATTGCTTCTGGTGGCGCTCCCCTCTCTAAGGAAGTCGGG
GAAGCGGTTGCCAAGAGGTTCCATCTGCCAGGTATCAGGCAAGGATATGGGCTCACTGAGACTACATCAG
CTATTCTGATTACACCCGAGGGGGATGATAAACCGGGCGCGGTCGGTAAAGTTGTTCCATTTTTTGAAGC
GAAGGTTGTGGATCTGGATACCGGGAAAACGCTGGGCGTTAATCAAAGAGGCGAACTGTGTGTGAGAGGT
CCTATGATTATGTCCGGTTATGTAAACAATCCGGAAGCGACCAACGCCTTGATTGACAAGGATGGATGGC
TACATTCTGGAGACATAGCTTACTGGGACGAAGACGAACACTTCTTCATCGTTGACCGCCTGAAGTCTCT
GATTAAGTACAAAGGCTATCAGGTGGCTCCCGCTGAATTGGAATCCATCTTGCTCCAACACCCCAACATC
TTCGACGCAGGTGTCGCAGGTCTTCCCGACGATGACGCCGGTGAACTTCCCGCCGCCGTTGTTGTTTTGG
AGCACGGAAAGACGATGACGGAAAAAGAGATCGTGGATTACGTCGCCAGTCAAGTAACAACCGCGAAAAA
GTTGCGCGGAGGAGTTGTGTTTGTGGACGAAGTACCGAAAGGTCTTACCGGAAAACTCGACGCAAGAAAA
ATCAGAGAGATCCTCATAAAGGCCAAGAAGGGCGGAAAGATCGCCGTGTAGGGCGCGCCACTTCTAAATA
AGCGAATTTCTTATGATTTATGATTTTTATTATTAAATAAGTTATAAAAAAAATAAGTGTATACAAATTT
TAAAGTGACTCTTAGGTTTTAAAACGAAAATTCTTATTCTTGAGTAACTCTTTCCTGTAGGTCAGGTTGC
TTTCTCAGGTATAGTATGAGGTCGCTCTTATTGACCACACCTCTACCGGCAGATCCGCTAGGGATAACAG
GGTAATATAGATCTGTTTAGCTTGCCTCGTCCCCGCCGGGTCACCCGGCCAGCGACATGGAGGCCCAGAA
TACCCTCCTTGACAGTCTTGACGTGCGCAGCTCAGGGGCATGATGTGACTGTCGCCCGTACATTTAGCCC
ATACATCCCCATGTATAATCATTTGCATCCATACATTTTGATGGCCGCACGGCGCGAAGCAAAAATTACG
GCTCCTCGCTGCAGACCTGCGAGCAGGGAAACGCTCCCCTCACAGACGCGTTGAATTGTCCCCACGCCGC
GCCCCTGTAGAGAAATATAAAAGGTTAGGATTTGCCACTGAGGTTCTTCTTTCATATACTTCCTTTTAAA
ATCTTGCTAGGATACAGTTCTCACATCACATCCGAACATAAACAACCATGGGTAAGGAAAAGACTCACGT
TTCGAGGCCGCGATTAAATTCCAACATGGATGCTGATTTATATGGGTATAAATGGGCTCGCGATAATGTC
GGGCAATCAGGTGCGACAATCTATCGATTGTATGGGAAGCCCGATGCGCCAGAGTTGTTTCTGAAACATG
GCAAAGGTAGCGTTGCCAATGATGTTACAGATGAGATGGTCAGACTAAACTGGCTGACGGAATTTATGCC
TCTTCCGACCATCAAGCATTTTATCCGTACTCCTGATGATGCATGGTTACTCACCACTGCGATCCCCGGC
AAAACAGCATTCCAGGTATTAGAAGAATATCCTGATTCAGGTGAAAATATTGTTGATGCGCTGGCAGTGT
TCCTGCGCCGGTTGCATTCGATTCCTGTTTGTAATTGTCCTTTTAACAGCGATCGCGTATTTCGTCTCGC
TCAGGCGCAATCACGAATGAATAACGGTTTGGTTGATGCGAGTGATTTTGATGACGAGCGTAATGGCTGG
CCTGTTGAACAAGTCTGGAAAGAAATGCATAAGCTTTTGCCATTCTCACCGGATTCAGTCGTCACTCATG
GTGATTTCTCACTTGATAACCTTATTTTTGACGAGGGGAAATTAATAGGTTGTATTGATGTTGGACGAGT
CGGAATCGCAGACCGATACCAGGATCTTGCCATCCTATGGAACTGCCTCGGTGAGTTTTCTCCTTCATTA
CAGAAACGGCTTTTTCAAAAATATGGTATTGATAATCCTGATATGAATAAATTGCAGTTTCATTTGATGC
TCGATGAGTTTTTCTAATCAGTACTGACAATAAAAAGATTCTTGTTTTCAAGAACTTGTCATTTGTATAG
TTTTTTTATATTGTAGTTGTTCTATTTTAATCAAATGTTAGCGTGATTTATATTTTTTTTCGCCTCGACA
TCATCTGCCCAGATGCGAAGTTAAGTGCGCAGAAAGTAATATCATGCGTCAATCGTATGTGAATGCTGGT
CGCTATACTGCTGTCGATTCGATACTAACGCCGCCATCCAGTTTAAACGAGCTCGAATTCATCGATGATA
TCAGATCCACTAGTGGCCTATGCGGCCGCGGATCTGCCGGTCTCCCTATAGTGAGTCGTATTAATTTCGA
TAAGCCAGGTTAACCTGCATTAATGAATCGGCCAACGCGCGGGGAGAGGCGGTTTGCGTATTGGGCGCTC
TTCCGCTTCCTCGCTCACTGACTCGCTGCGCTCGGTCGTTCGGCTGCGGCGAGCGGTATCAGCTCACTCA
AAGGCGGTAATACGGTTATCCACAGAATCAGGGGATAACGCAGGAAAGAACATGTGAGCAAAAGGCCAGC
AAAAGGCCAGGAACCGTAAAAAGGCCGCGTTGCTGGCGTTTTTCCATAGGCTCCGCCCCCCTGACGAGCA
TCACAAAAATCGACGCTCAAGTCAGAGGTGGCGAAACCCGACAGGACTATAAAGATACCAGGCGTTTCCC
CCTGGAAGCTCCCTCGTGCGCTCTCCTGTTCCGACCCTGCCGCTTACCGGATACCTGTCCGCCTTTCTCC
CTTCGGGAAGCGTGGCGCTTTCTCATAGCTCACGCTGTAGGTATCTCAGTTCGGTGTAGGTCGTTCGCTC
CAAGCTGGGCTGTGTGCACGAACCCCCCGTTCAGCCCGACCGCTGCGCCTTATCCGGTAACTATCGTCTT
GAGTCCAACCCGGTAAGACACGACTTATCGCCACTGGCAGCAGCCACTGGTAACAGGATTAGCAGAGCGA
GGTATGTAGGCGGTGCTACAGAGTTCTTGAAGTGGTGGCCTAACTACGGCTACACTAGAAGAACAGTATT
TGGTATCTGCGCTCTGCTGAAGCCAGTTACCTTCGGAAAAAGAGTTGGTAGCTCTTGATCCGGCAAACAA
ACCACCGCTGGTAGCGGTGGTTTTTTTGTTTGCAAGCAGCAGATTACGCGCAGAAAAAAAGGATCTCAAG
AAGATCCTTTGATCTTTTCTACGGGGTCTGACGCTCAGTGGAACGAAAACTCACGTTAAGGGATTTTGGT
CATGAGATTATCAAAAAGGATCTTCACCTAGATCCTTTTAAATTAAAAATGAAGTTTTAAATCAATCTAA
AGTATATATGAGTAAACTTGGTCTGACAGTTACCAATGCTTAATCAGTGAGGCACCTATCTCAGCGATCT
GTCTATTTCGTTCATCCATAGTTGCCTGACTCCCCGTCGTGTAGATAACTACGATACGGGAGGGCTTACC
ATCTGGCCCCAGTGCTGCAATGATACCGCGAGACCCACGCTCACCGGCTCCAGATTTATCAGCAATAAAC
CAGCCAGCCGGAAGGGCCGAGCGCAGAAGTGGTCCTGCAACTTTATCCGCCTCCATCCAGTCTATTAATT
GTTGCCGGGAAGCTAGAGTAAGTAGTTCGCCAGTTAATAGTTTGCGCAACGTTGTTGCCATTGCTACAGG
CATCGTGGTGTCACGCTCGTCGTTTGGTATGGCTTCATTCAGCTCCGGTTCCCAACGATCAAGGCGAGTT
ACATGATCCCCCATGTTGTGCAAAAAAGCGGTTAGCTCCTTCGGTCCTCCGATCGTTGTCAGAAGTAAGT
TGGCCGCAGTGTTATCACTCATGGTTATGGCAGCACTGCATAATTCTCTTACTGTCATGCCATCCGTAAG
ATGCTTTTCTGTGACTGGTGAGTACTCAACCAAGTCATTCTGAGAATAGTGTATGCGGCGACCGAGTTGC
TCTTGCCCGGCGTCAATACGGGATAATACCGCGCCACATAGCAGAACTTTAAAAGTGCTCATCATTGGAA
AACGTTCTTCGGGGCGAAAACTCTCAAGGATCTTACCGCTGTTGAGATCCAGTTCGATGTAACCCACTCG
TGCACCCAACTGATCTTCAGCATCTTTTACTTTCACCAGCGTTTCTGGGTGAGCAAAAACAGGAAGGCAA
AATGCCGCAAAAAAGGGAATAAGGGCGACACGGAAATGTTGAATACTCATACTCTTCCTTTTTCAATATT
ATTGAAGCATTTATCAGGGTTATTGTCTCATGAGCGGATACATATTTGAATGTATTTAGAAAAATAAACA
AATAGGGGTTCCGCGCACATTTCCCCGAAAAGTGCCACCTGACGTCTAAGAAACCATTATTATCATGACA
TTAACCTA
